>Addgene plasmid #222945 | pSems leader-ALFA-mXFP-TpoR | addgene full sequence | sequence record 457424 | Addgene NGS Result
GACGGATCGGGAGATCTCCCGATCCCCTATGGTGCACTCTCAGTACAATCTGCTCTGATGCCGCATAGTT
AAGCCAGTATCTGCTCCCTGCTTGTGTGTTGGAGGTCGCTGAGTAGTGCGCGAGCAAAATTTAAGCTACA
ACAAGGCAAGGCTTGACCGACAATTGCATGAAGAATCTGCTTAGGGTTAGGCGTTTTGCGCTGCTTCGCG
ATGTACGGGCCAGATATACGCGTTGACATTGATTATTGACTAGTTATTAATAGTAATCAATTACGGGGTC
ATTAGTTCATAGCCCATATATGGAGTTCCGCGTTACATAACTTACGGTAAATGGCCCGCCTGGCTGACCG
CCCAACGACCCCCGCCCATTGACGTCAATAATGACGTATGTTCCCATAGTAACGCCAATAGGGACTTTCC
ATTGACGTCAATGGGTGGAGTATTTACGGTAAACTGCCCACTTGGCAGTACATCAAGTGTATCATATGCC
AAGTACGCCCCCTATTGACGTCAATGACGGTAAATGGCCCGCCTGGCATTATGCCCAGTACATGACCTTA
TGGGACTTTCCTACTTGGCAGTACATCTACGTATTAGTCATCGCTATTACCATGGTGATGCGGTTTTGGC
AGTACATCAATGGGCGTGGATAGCGGTTTGACTCACGGGGATTTCCAAGTCTCCACCCCATTGACGTCAA
TGGGAGTTTGTTTTGGCACCAAAATCAACGGGACTTTCCAAAATGTCGTAACAACTCCGCCCCATTGACG
CAAATGGGCGGTAGGCGTGTACGGTGGGAGGTCTATATAAGCAGAGCTCTCTGGCTAACTAGAGAACCCA
CTGCTTACTGGCTTATCGAAATTAATACGACTCACTATAGGGAGACCCAAGCTTGGTACCGAGCTCGGAT
CGATATCATGGAGACAGACACACTCCTGCTATGGGTACTGCTGCTCTGGGTTCCAGGTTCCACTGGTGAC
TATCCATATGATGTTCCAGATTATGCTGAATTCCCTTCAAGACTGGAAGAAGAACTTCGAAGGAGACTGA
CAGAACCCGAATTCACCATGGTGAGCAAGGGCGAGGAGCTGTTCACCGGGGTGGTGCCCATCCTGGTCGA
GCTGGACGGCGACGTAAACGGCCACAAGTTCAGCGTGTCCGGCGAGGGCGAGGGCGATGCCACCTACGGC
AAGCTGACCCTGAAGTTCATCTGCACCACCGGCAAGCTGCCCGTGCCCTGGCCCACCCTCGTGACCACCC
TGACCTTTGGCGTGCAGTGCTTCAGCCGCTACCCCGACCACATGAAGCAGCACGACTTCTTCAAGTCCGC
CATGCCCGAAGGCTACGTCCAGGAGCGCACCATCTTCTTCAAGGACGACGGCAACTACAAGACCCGCGCC
GAGGTGAAGTTCGAGGGCGACACCCTGGTGAACCGCATCGAGCTGAAGGGCATCGACTTCAAGGAGGACG
GCAACATCCTGGGGCACAAGCTGGAGTACAACTACAACAGCCACAACGTCTATATCATGGCCGACAAGCA
GAAGAACGGCATCAAGGTGAACTTCAAGATCCGCCACAACATCGAGGACGGCAGCGTGCAGCTCGCCGAC
CACTACCAGCAGAACACCCCCATCGGCGACGGCCCCGTGCTGCTGCCCGACAACCACTACCTGAGCACCC
AGTCCAAACTGAGCAAAGACCCCAACGAGAAGCGCGATCACATGGTCCTGCTGGAGTTCGTGACCGCCGC
CGGGATCACTCTCGGCATGGACGAGCTGTACAAGACCGGTCAAGATGTCTCCTTGCTGGCATCAGACTCA
GAGCCCCTGAAGTGTTTCTCCCGAACATTTGAGGACCTCACTTGCTTCTGGGATGAGGAAGAGGCAGCGC
CCAGTGGGACATACCAGCTGCTGTATGCCTACCCGCGGGAGAAGCCCCGTGCTTGCCCCCTGAGTTCCCA
GAGCATGCCCCACTTTGGAACCCGATACGTGTGCCAGTTTCCAGACCAGGAGGAAGTGCGTCTCTTCTTT
CCGCTGCACCTCTGGGTGAAGAATGTGTTCCTAAACCAGACTCGGACTCAGCGAGTCCTCTTTGTGGACA
GTGTAGGCCTGCCGGCTCCCCCCAGTATCATCAAGGCCATGGGTGGGAGCCAGCCAGGGGAACTTCAGAT
CAGCTGGGAGGAGCCAGCTCCAGAAATCAGTGATTTCCTGAGGTACGAACTCCGCTATGGCCCCAGAGAT
CCCAAGAACTCCACTGGTCCCACGGTCATACAGCTGATTGCCACAGAAACCTGCTGCCCTGCTCTGCAGA
GGCCTCACTCAGCCTCTGCTCTGGACCAGTCTCCATGTGCTCAGCCCACAATGCCCTGGCAAGATGGACC
AAAGCAGACCTCCCCAAGTAGAGAAGCTTCAGCTCTGACAGCAGAGGGTGGAAGCTGCCTCATCTCAGGA
CTCCAGCCTGGCAACTCCTACTGGCTGCAGCTGCGCAGCGAACCTGATGGGATCTCCCTCGGTGGCTCCT
GGGGATCCTGGTCCCTCCCTGTGACTGTGGACCTGCCTGGAGATGCAGTGGCACTTGGACTGCAATGCTT
TACCTTGGACCTGAAGAATGTTACCTGTCAATGGCAGCAACAGGACCATGCTAGCTCCCAAGGCTTCTTC
TACCACAGCAGGGCACGGTGCTGCCCCAGAGACAGGTACCCCATCTGGGAGAACTGCGAAGAGGAAGAGA
AAACAAATCCAGGACTACAGACCCCACAGTTCTCTCGCTGCCACTTCAAGTCACGAAATGACAGCATTAT
TCACATCCTTGTGGAGGTGACCACAGCCCCGGGTACTGTTCACAGCTACCTGGGCTCCCCTTTCTGGATC
CACCAGGCTGTGCGCCTCCCCACCCCAAACTTGCACTGGAGGGAGATCTCCAGTGGGCATCTGGAATTGG
AGTGGCAGCACCCATCGTCCTGGGCAGCCCAAGAGACCTGTTATCAACTCCGATACACAGGAGAAGGCCA
TCAGGACTGGAAGGTGCTGGAGCCGCCTCTCGGGGCCCGAGGAGGGACCCTGGAGCTGCGCCCGCGATCT
CGCTACCGTTTACAGCTGCGCGCCAGGCTCAACGGCCCCACCTACCAAGGTCCCTGGAGCTCGTGGTCGG
ACCCAACTAGGGTGGAGACCGCCACCGAGACCGCCTGGATCTCCTTGGTGACCGCTCTGCATCTAGTGCT
GGGCCTCAGCGCCGTCCTGGGCCTGCTGCTGCTGAGGTGGCAGTTTCCTGCACACTACAGGAGACTGAGG
CATGCCCTGTGGCCCTCACTTCCAGACCTGCACCGGGTCCTAGGCCAGTACCTTAGGGACACTGCAGCCC
TGAGCCCGCCCAAGGCCACAGTCTCAGATACCTGTGAAGAAGTGGAACCCAGCCTCCTTGAAATCCTCCC
CAAGTCCTCAGAGAGGACTCCTTTGCCCCTGTGTTCCTCCCAGGCCCAGATGGACTACCGAAGATTGCAG
CCTTCTTGCCTGGGGACCATGCCCCTGTCTGTGTGCCCACCCATGGCTGAGTCAGGGTCCTGCTGTACCA
CCCACATTGCCAACCATTCCTACCTACCACTAAGCTATTGGCAGCAGCCTGCGGCCGCATAGATAACTGA
TCCAGTGTGCTGGAATTAATTCGCTGTCTGCGAGGGCCAGCTGTTGGGGTGAGTACTCCCTCTCAAAAGC
GGGCATGACTTCTGCGCTAAGATTGTCAGTTTCCAAAAACGAGGAGGATTTGATATTCACCTGGCCCGCG
GTGATGCCTTTGAGGGTGGCCGCGTCCATCTGGTCAGAAAAGACAATCTTTTTGTTGTCAAGCTTGAGGT
GTGGCAGGCTTGAGATCTGGCCATACACTTGAGTGACAATGACATCCACTTTGCCTTTCTCTCCACAGGT
GTCCACTCCCAGGTCCAACTGCAGGTCGAGCATGCATCTAGGGCGGCCAATTCCGCCCCTCTCCCCCCCC
CCCCTCTCCCTCCCCCCCCCCTAACGTTACTGGCCGAAGCCGCTTGGAATAAGGCCGGTGTGCGTTTGTC
TATATGTTATTTTCCACCATATTGCCGTCTTTTGGCAATGTGAGGGCCCGGAAACCTGGCCCTGTCTTCT
TGACGAGCATTCCTAGGGGTCTTTCCCCTCTCGCCAAAGGAATGCAAGGTCTGTTGAATGTCGTGAAGGA
AGCAGTTCCTCTGGAAGCTTCTTGAAGACAAACAACGTCTGTAGCGACCCTTTGCAGGCAGCGGAACCCC
CCACCTGGCGACAGGTGCCTCTGCGGCCAAAAGCCACGTGTATAAGATACACCTGCAAAGGCGGCACAAC
CCCAGTGCCACGTTGTGAGTTGGATAGTTGTGGAAAGAGTCAAATGGCTCTCCTCAAGCGTATTCAACAA
GGGGCTGAAGGATGCCCAGAAGGTACCCCATTGTATGGGATCTGATCTGGGGCCTCGGTGCACATGCTTT
ACATGTGTTTAGTCGAGGTTAAAAAAACGTCTAGGCCCCCCGAACCACGGGGACGTGGTTTTCCTTTGAA
AAACACGATGATAAGCTTGCCACAACCCGGGATAATTCCTGCAGCCAATATGGGATCGGCCATTGAACAA
GATGGATTGCACGCAGGTTCTCCGGCCGCTTGGGTGGAGAGGCTATTCGGCTATGACTGGGCACAACAGA
CAATCGGCTGCTCTGATGCCGCCGTGTTCCGGCTGTCAGCGCAGGGGCGCCCGGTTCTTTTTGTCAAGAC
CGACCTGTCCGGTGCCCTGAATGAACTGCAGGACGAGGCAGCGCGGCTATCGTGGCTGGCCACGACGGGC
GTTCCTTGCGCAGCTGTGCTCGACGTTGTCACTGAAGCGGGAAGGGACTGGCTGCTATTGGGCGAAGTGC
CGGGGCAGGATCTCCTGTCATCTCACCTTGCTCCTGCCGAGAAAGTATCCATCATGGCTGATGCAATGCG
GCGGCTGCATACGCTTGATCCGGCTACCTGCCCATTCGACCACCAAGCGAAACATCGCATCGAGCGAGCA
CGTACTCGGATGGAAGCCGGTCTTGTCGATCAGGATGATCTGGACGAAGAGCATCAGGGGCTCGCGCCAG
CCGAACTGTTCGCCAGGCTCAAGGCGCGCATGCCCGACGGCGATGATCTCGTCGTGACCCATGGCGATGC
CTGCTTGCCGAATATCATGGTGGAAAATGGCCGCTTTTCTGGATTCATCGACTGTGGCCGGCTGGGTGTG
GCGGACCGCTATCAGGACATAGCGTTGGCTACCCGTGATATTGCTGAAGAGCTTGGCGGCGAATGGGCTG
ACCGCTTCCTCGTGCTTTACGGTATCGCCGCTCCCGATTCGCAGCGCATCGCCTTCTATCGCCTTCTTGA
CGAGTTCTTCTGAGGGGATCAATTCTCTAGATAACTGATCATAATCAGCCATACCACATTTGTAGAGGTT
TTACTTGCTTTAAAAAACCTCCCACACCTCCCCCTGAACCTGAAACATAAAATGAATGCAATTGTTGTTG
TTAACTTGTTTATTGCAGCTTATAATGGTTACAAATAAAGCAATAGCATCACAAATTTCACAAATAAAGC
ATTTTTTTCACTGCATTCTAGTTGTGGTTTGTCCAAACTCATCAATGTATCTTAACGCGTCGAGTGCATT
CTAGTTGTGGTTTGTCCAAACTCATCAATGTATCTTATCATGTCTGTATACCGTCGACCTCTAGCTAGAG
CTTGGCGTAATCATGGTCATAGCTGTTTCCTGTGTGAAATTGTTATCCGCTCACAATTCCACACAACATA
CGAGCCGGAAGCATAAAGTGTAAAGCCTGGGGTGCCTAATGAGTGAGCTAACTCACATTAATTGCGTTGC
GCTCACTGCCCGCTTTCCAGTCGGGAAACCTGTCGTGCCAGCTGCATTAATGAATCGGCCAACGCGCGGG
GAGAGGCGGTTTGCGTATTGGGCGCTCTTCCGCTTCCTCGCTCACTGACTCGCTGCGCTCGGTCGTTCGG
CTGCGGCGAGCGGTATCAGCTCACTCAAAGGCGGTAATACGGTTATCCACAGAATCAGGGGATAACGCAG
GAAAGAACATGTGAGCAAAAGGCCAGCAAAAGGCCAGGAACCGTAAAAAGGCCGCGTTGCTGGCGTTTTT
CCATAGGCTCCGCCCCCCTGACGAGCATCACAAAAATCGACGCTCAAGTCAGAGGTGGCGAAACCCGACA
GGACTATAAAGATACCAGGCGTTTCCCCCTGGAAGCTCCCTCGTGCGCTCTCCTGTTCCGACCCTGCCGC
TTACCGGATACCTGTCCGCCTTTCTCCCTTCGGGAAGCGTGGCGCTTTCTCATAGCTCACGCTGTAGGTA
TCTCAGTTCGGTGTAGGTCGTTCGCTCCAAGCTGGGCTGTGTGCACGAACCCCCCGTTCAGCCCGACCGC
TGCGCCTTATCCGGTAACTATCGTCTTGAGTCCAACCCGGTAAGACACGACTTATCGCCACTGGCAGCAG
CCACTGGTAACAGGATTAGCAGAGCGAGGTATGTAGGCGGTGCTACAGAGTTCTTGAAGTGGTGGCCTAA
CTACGGCTACACTAGAAGAACAGTATTTGGTATCTGCGCTCTGCTGAAGCCAGTTACCTTCGGAAAAAGA
GTTGGTAGCTCTTGATCCGGCAAACAAACCACCGCTGGTAGCGGTGGTTTTTTTGTTTGCAAGCAGCAGA
TTACGCGCAGAAAAAAAGGATCTCAAGAAGATCCTTTGATCTTTTCTACGGGGTCTGACGCTCAGTGGAA
CGAAAACTCACGTTAAGGGATTTTGGTCATGAGATTATCAAAAAGGATCTTCACCTAGATCCTTTTAAAT
TAAAAATGAAGTTTTAAATCAATCTAAAGTATATATGAGTAAACTTGGTCTGACAGTTACCAATGCTTAA
TCAGTGAGGCACCTATCTCAGCGATCTGTCTATTTCGTTCATCCATAGTTGCCTGACTCCCCGTCGTGTA
GATAACTACGATACGGGAGGGCTTACCATCTGGCCCCAGTGCTGCAATGATACCGCGAGACCCACGCTCA
CCGGCTCCAGATTTATCAGCAATAAACCAGCCAGCCGGAAGGGCCGAGCGCAGAAGTGGTCCTGCAACTT
TATCCGCCTCCATCCAGTCTATTAATTGTTGCCGGGAAGCTAGAGTAAGTAGTTCGCCAGTTAATAGTTT
GCGCAACGTTGTTGCCATTGCTACAGGCATCGTGGTGTCACGCTCGTCGTTTGGTATGGCTTCATTCAGC
TCCGGTTCCCAACGATCAAGGCGAGTTACATGATCCCCCATGTTGTGCAAAAAAGCGGTTAGCTCCTTCG
GTCCTCCGATCGTTGTCAGAAGTAAGTTGGCCGCAGTGTTATCACTCATGGTTATGGCAGCACTGCATAA
TTCTCTTACTGTCATGCCATCCGTAAGATGCTTTTCTGTGACTGGTGAGTACTCAACCAAGTCATTCTGA
GAATAGTGTATGCGGCGACCGAGTTGCTCTTGCCCGGCGTCAATACGGGATAATACCGCGCCACATAGCA
GAACTTTAAAAGTGCTCATCATTGGAAAACGTTCTTCGGGGCGAAAACTCTCAAGGATCTTACCGCTGTT
GAGATCCAGTTCGATGTAACCCACTCGTGCACCCAACTGATCTTCAGCATCTTTTACTTTCACCAGCGTT
TCTGGGTGAGCAAAAACAGGAAGGCAAAATGCCGCAAAAAAGGGAATAAGGGCGACACGGAAATGTTGAA
TACTCATACTCTTCCTTTTTCAATATTATTGAAGCATTTATCAGGGTTATTGTCTCATGAGCGGATACAT
ATTTGAATGTATTTAGAAAAATAAACAAATAGGGGTTCCGCGCACATTTCCCCGAAAAGTGCCACCTGAC
GTC
Features (pLannotate 1.2.2; 22 found; start..end, strand, type, name):
     28..80      -  misc_feature   bom (fragment): basis of mobility region from pBR322
    235..614     +  enhancer       CMV enhancer: human cytomegalovirus immediate early enhancer
    615..818     +  promoter       CMV promoter: human cytomegalovirus (CMV) immediate early promoter
    814..847     +  LTR            5' LTR (truncated) (fragment): truncated 5' long terminal repeat (LTR) from HIV-1
    863..881     +  promoter       T7 promoter: promoter for bacteriophage T7 RNA polymerase
    918..980     +  sig_peptide    Igκ leader: leader sequence from mouse immunoglobulin κ light chain
    980..1003    +  CDS            3xHA (fragment): three tandem HA epitope tags
   1068..1784    +  CDS            mEGFP: mEGFP is a basic (constitutively fluorescent) green fluorescent protein published in 2002, derived from Aequorea victoria. It has moderate acid sensitivity.
   1791..3620    +  CDS            MPL: TPOR_HUMAN - Also known as TPOR. Experimental evidence at protein level: Swiss-Prot protein existence level 1. Receptor for thrombopoietin that acts as a primary regulator of megakaryopoiesis and platelet production. May represent a regulatory molecule specific for TPO-R-dependent immune responses. From Homo sapiens (Human).
   3689..3918    +  intron         chimeric intron: chimera between introns from adenovirus and immunoglobulin heavy chain genes
   4102..4564    +  misc_feature   IRES: internal ribosome entry site (IRES) of the encephalomyocarditis virus (EMCV)
   4600..5403    +  CDS            NeoR/KanR: aminoglycoside phosphotransferase from Tn5; aph(3')-II (or nptII); confers resistance to neomycin, kanamycin, and G418 (Geneticin®)
   5426..5510    +  CDS            large T antigen (fragment): large T antigen from SV40 (simian virus 40)
   5533..5654    +  polyA_signal   SV40 poly(A) signal: SV40 polyadenylation signal
   5665..5716    +  polyA_signal   SV40 poly(A) signal (fragment): SV40 polyadenylation signal
   5780..5796    -  protein_bind   lac operator: The lac repressor binds to the lac operator to inhibit transcription in E. coli. This inhibition can be relieved by adding lactose or isopropyl-β-D-thiogalactopyranoside (IPTG). lac repressor encoded by lacI
   5804..5834    -  promoter       lac promoter: promoter for the E. coli lac operon
   5849..5870    -  protein_bind   CAP binding site: CAP binding activates transcription in the presence of cAMP. E. coli catabolite activator protein
   5883..5975    -  CDS            lacI (fragment): lac repressor; lacI; The lac repressor binds to the lac operator to inhibit transcription in E. coli. This inhibition can be relieved by adding lactose or isopropyl-β-D-thiogalactopyranoside (IPTG).
   6158..6746    -  rep_origin     ori: high-copy-number ColE1/pMB1/pBR322/pUC origin of replication
   6917..7777    -  CDS            AmpR: β-lactamase; bla; confers resistance to ampicillin, carbenicillin, and related antibiotics
   7778..7882    -  promoter       AmpR promoter: bla
