[The description below was written by a language model from this plasmid's Addgene catalogue record and pLannotate feature annotations shown in this document.]
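Description:
pSems leader-ALFA-mXFP-TpoR is a mammalian expression plasmid of about 7.9 kb built on the pSEMS(26m) backbone. It is propagated in E. coli as a high-copy plasmid through a ColE1/pUC-type origin and selected with ampicillin via the β-lactamase gene. Expression in mammalian cells is driven by the human cytomegalovirus immediate-early enhancer and promoter, and a T7 promoter lies just upstream of the coding region.

The open reading frame encodes a cell-surface fusion of the human thrombopoietin receptor (MPL/TPOR, residues 26–635). The native signal peptide (residues 1–25) has been removed and replaced by the mouse Igκ light-chain leader, which directs the protein into the secretory pathway so that the N-terminal tags end up on the extracellular side. After the leader come the ALFA-tag, a short epitope recognised by a high-affinity nanobody, and mXFP, a monomeric GFP-derived protein carrying a tryptophan 66 to phenylalanine substitution according to the record. The automated annotation labels this segment mEGFP. It does not call the ALFA-tag, reporting instead a short HA-like fragment directly after the leader.

Downstream of the receptor, a chimeric intron, an EMCV IRES and the neomycin phosphotransferase gene precede SV40 polyadenylation signals. G418 resistance is therefore translated from the same CMV transcript as the receptor, which links stable selection to transgene expression. The stated purpose is expression of tagged TPOR in mammalian cells, and the associated publication concerns correlative single-molecule and structured illumination microscopy of fast dynamics at the plasma membrane.
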