Addgene plasmid #222945: pSems leader-ALFA-mXFP-TpoR
Purpose: Expression of TPOR with ALFAtag and monomeric XFP in mammalian cells
Depositing lab: Jacob Piehler. Depositing organization: Universitaet Osnabrueck. Publication: Correlative single-molecule and structured illumination microscopy of fast dynamics at the plasma membrane. Winkelmann H, Richter CP, Eising J, Piehler J, Kurre R. Nat Commun. 2024 Jul 10;15(1):5813. doi: 10.1038/s41467-024-49876-9. PubMed 38987559.
Backbone
  Vector backbone: pSEMS(26m)
  Backbone manufacturer: EMD Biosciences
  Total vector size (bp): 7898
  Vector type: Mammalian Expression
  Selectable markers: Neomycin (select with G418)
Growth in bacteria
  Bacterial resistance: Ampicillin, 100 μg/mL
  Growth temperature: 37°C
  Growth strain: DH5alpha
  Copy number: High Copy
Gene/Insert
  Gene/Insert name: Thrombopoietin receptor (26-635) (alt name: MPL, TPOR)
  Species: H. sapiens (human)
  Insert size (bp): 2708
  Mutation: mXFP: tryptophan 66 to phenylalanine, TPOR: Signal peptide (1-25) deleted
  Entrez Gene: MPL (a.k.a. C-MPL, CD110, MPLV, THCYT2, THPOR, TPOR)
  Promoter: CMV
  Tag / fusion protein: mXFP (N terminal on insert); ALFAtag (N terminal on insert); Ig k-chain leader sequence (N terminal on insert)
  Cloning method: Restriction Enzyme; 5′ cloning site EcoRV (not destroyed); 3′ cloning site NotI (not destroyed)
  Sequencing primers: 5′ CGCAAATGGGCGGTAGGCGTG; 3′ CAACAGCTGGCCCTCGCAGA
Terms and licenses: Academic/Nonprofit Terms; Industry Terms: Not Available to Industry
How to cite: pSems leader-ALFA-mXFP-TpoR was a gift from Jacob Piehler (Addgene plasmid # 222945 ; http://n2t.net/addgene:222945 ; RRID:Addgene_222945)
